>Addgene plasmid #158277 | pLKO_HSV.S.FLAG_NGFR | addgene full sequence | sequence record 328572 | Addgene NGS Result
TCGACGGTATCGATCACGAGACTAGTATCGAGCGGCCGCCCCCTTCACCGAGGGCCTATTTCCCATGATT
CCTTCATATTTGCATATACGATACAAGGCTGTTAGAGAGATAATTGGAATTAATTTGACTGTAAACACAA
AGATATTAGTACAAAATACGTGACGTAGAAAGTAATAATTTCTTGGGTAGTTTGCAGTTTTAAAATTATG
TTTTAAAATGGACTATCATATGCTTACCGTAACTTGAAAGTATTTCGATTTCTTGGCTTTATATATCTTG
TGGAAAGGACGAAACACCGGGTCTTCGAGAAGACCTGTTTTAGAGCTAGAAATAGCAAGTTAAAATAAGG
CTAGTCCGTTATCAACTTGAAAAAGTGGCACCGAGTCGGTGCTTTTTTTAATTCTCGACCTCGAGACAAA
TGGCAGTATTCATCCACAATTTTAAAAGAAAAGGGGGGATTGGGGGGTACAGTGCAGGGGAAAGAATAGT
AGACATAATAGCAACAGACATACAAACTAAAGAATTACAAAAACAAATTACAAAAATTCAAAATTTTCGG
GTTTATTACAGGGACAGCAGAGATCCACTTTGGCCGCGGCTCGAGGCGATAAGCTTTGCAAAGATGGATA
AAGTTTTAAACAGAGAGGAATCTTTGCAGCTAATGGACCTTCTAGGTCTTGAAAGGAGTGGGAATTGGCT
CCGGTGCCCGTCAGTGGGCAGAGCGCACATCGCCCACAGTCCCCGAGAAGTTGGGGGGAGGGGTCGGCAA
TTGAACCGGTGCCTAGAGAAGGTGGCGCGGGGTAAACTGGGAAAGTGATGTCGTGTACTGGCTCCGCCTT
TTTCCCGAGGGTGGGGGAGAACCGTATATAAGTGCAGTAGTCGCCGTGAACGTTCTTTTTCGCAACGGGT
TTGCCGCCAGAACACAGGTAAGTGCCGTGTGTGGTTCCCGCGGGCCTGGCCTCTTTACGGGTTATGGCCC
TTGCGTGCCTTGAATTACTTCCACCTGGCTGCAGTACGTGATTCTTGATCCCGAGCTTCGGGTTGGAAGT
GGGTGGGAGAGTTCGAGGCCTTGCGCTTAAGGAGCCCCTTCGCCTCGTGCTTGAGTTGAGGCCTGGCCTG
GGCGCTGGGGCCGCCGCGTGCGAATCTGGTGGCACCTTCGCGCCTGTCTCGCTGCTTTCGATAAGTCTCT
AGCCATTTAAAATTTTTGATGACCTGCTGCGACGCTTTTTTTCTGGCAAGATAGTCTTGTAAATGCGGGC
CAAGATCTGCACACTGGTATTTCGGTTTTTGGGGCCGCGGGCGGCGACGGGGCCCGTGCGTCCCAGCGCA
CATGTTCGGCGAGGCGGGGCCTGCGAGCGCGGCCACCGAGAATCGGACGGGGGTAGTCTCAAGCTGGCCG
GCCTGCTCTGGTGCCTGGCCTCGCGCCGCCGTGTATCGCCCCGCCCTGGGCGGCAAGGCTGGCCCGGTCG
GCACCAGTTGCGTGAGCGGAAAGATGGCCGCTTCCCGGCCCTGCTGCAGGGAGCTCAAAATGGAGGACGC
GGCGCTCGGGAGAGCGGGCGGGTGAGTCACCCACACAAAGGAAAAGGGCCTTTCCGTCCTCAGCCGTCGC
TTCATGTGACTCCACGGAGTACCGGGCGCCGTCCAGGCACCTCGATTAGTTCTCGAGCTTTTGGAGTACG
TCGTCTTTAGGTTGGGGGGAGGGGTTTTATGCGATGGAGTTTCCCCACACTGAGTGGGTGGAGACTGAAG
TTAGGCCAGCTTGGCACTTGATGTAATTCTCCTTGGAATTTGCCCTTTTTGAGTTTGGATCTTGGTTCAT
TCTCAAGCCTCAGACAGTGGTTCAAAGTTTTTTTCTTCCATTTCAGGTGTCGTGAGGAATTCTGCAGTCG
ATCGACGGTACCGCGGGCCCGGGATCCACGGTCGCCACCATGGGGGCAGGTGCCACCGGCCGCGCCATGG
ACGGGCCGCGCCTGCTGCTGTTGCTGCTTCTGGGGGTGTCCCTTGGAGGTGCCAAGGAGGCATGCCAGCC
CGAGCTGGCCCCCGAGGACCCCGAGGACGGAGGAGGCGGGGGAGGGAAGGAGACCGCCGCCGCCAAGTTC
GAGAGGCAGCACATGGACAGCGGAGGAGGCGGGGGAGGGGACTACAAAGACGATGACGACAAGCCCACAG
GCCTGTACACACACAGCGGTGAGTGCTGCAAAGCCTGCAACCTGGGCGAGGGTGTGGCCCAGCCTTGTGG
AGCCAACCAGACCGTGTGTGAGCCCTGCCTGGACAGCGTGACGTTCTCCGACGTGGTGAGCGCGACCGAG
CCGTGCAAGCCGTGCACCGAGTGCGTGGGGCTCCAGAGCATGTCGGCGCCGTGCGTGGAGGCCGACGACG
CCGTGTGCCGCTGCGCCTACGGCTACTACCAGGATGAGACGACTGGGCGCTGCGAGGCGTGCCGCGTGTG
CGAGGCGGGCTCGGGCCTCGTGTTCTCCTGCCAGGACAAGCAGAACACCGTGTGCGAGGAGTGCCCCGAC
GGCACGTATTCCGACGAGGCCAACCACGTGGACCCGTGCCTGCCCTGCACCGTGTGCGAGGACACCGAGC
GCCAGCTCCGCGAGTGCACACGCTGGGCCGACGCCGAGTGCGAGGAGATCCCTGGCCGTTGGATTACACG
GTCCACACCCCCAGAGGGCTCGGACAGCACAGCCCCCAGCACCCAGGAGCCTGAGGCACCTCCAGAACAA
GACCTCATAGCCAGCACGGTGGCAGGTGTGGTGACCACAGTGATGGGCAGCTCCCAGCCCGTGGTGACCC
GAGGCACCACCGACAACCTCATCCCTGTCTATTGCTCCATCCTGGCTGCTGTGGTTGTGGGCCTTGTGGC
CTACATAGCCTTCAAGAGGTGGAACAGGGGTATCCTCTAGAGCGGCCGCGTCGACAATCAACCTCTGGAT
TACAAAATTTGTGAAAGATTGACTGGTATTCTTAACTATGTTGCTCCTTTTACGCTATGTGGATACGCTG
CTTTAATGCCTTTGTATCATGCTATTGCTTCCCGTATGGCTTTCATTTTCTCCTCCTTGTATAAATCCTG
GTTGCTGTCTCTTTATGAGGAGTTGTGGCCCGTTGTCAGGCAACGTGGCGTGGTGTGCACTGTGTTTGCT
GACGCAACCCCCACTGGTTGGGGCATTGCCACCACCTGTCAGCTCCTTTCCGGGACTTTCGCTTTCCCCC
TCCCTATTGCCACGGCGGAACTCATCGCCGCCTGCCTTGCCCGCTGCTGGACAGGGGCTCGGCTGTTGGG
CACTGACAATTCCGTGGTGTTGTCGGGGAAGCTGACGTCCTTTCCATGGCTGCTCGCCTGTGTTGCCACC
TGGATTCTGCGCGGGACGTCCTTCTGCTACGTCCCTTCGGCCCTCAATCCAGCGGACCTTCCTTCCCGCG
GCCTGCTGCCGGCTCTGCGGCCTCTTCCGCATCTTCGCCTTCGCCCTCAGACGAGTCGGATCTCCCTTTG
GGCCGCCTCCCCGCCTGGGTACCTTTAAGACCAATGACTTACAAGGCAGCTGTAGATCTTAGCCACTTTT
TAAAAGAAAAGGGGGGACTGGAAGGGCTAATTCACTCCCAACGAAGATAAGATCTGCTTTTTGCTTGTAC
TGGGTCTCTCTGGTTAGACCAGATCTGAGCCTGGGAGCTCTCTGGCTAACTAGGGAACCCACTGCTTAAG
CCTCAATAAAGCTTGCCTTGAGTGCTTCAAGTAGTGTGTGCCCGTCTGTTGTGTGACTCTGGTAACTAGA
GATCCCTCAGACCCTTTTAGTCAGTGTGGAAAATCTCTAGCAGTAGTAGTTCATGTCATCTTATTATTCA
GTATTTATAACTTGCAAAGAAATGAATATCAGAGAGTGAGAGGAACTTGTTTATTGCAGCTTATAATGGT
TACAAATAAAGCAATAGCATCACAAATTTCACAAATAAAGCATTTTTTTCACTGCATTCTAGTTGTGGTT
TGTCCAAACTCATCAATGTATCTTATCATGTCTGGCTCTAGCTATCCCGCCCCTAACTCCGCCCATCCCG
CCCCTAACTCCGCCCAGTTCCGCCCATTCTCCGCCCCATGGCTGACTAATTTTTTTTATTTATGCAGAGG
CCGAGGCCGCCTCGGCCTCTGAGCTATTCCAGAAGTAGTGAGGAGGCTTTTTTGGAGGCCTAGGGACGTA
CCCAATTCGCCCTATAGTGAGTCGTATTACGCGCGCTCACTGGCCGTCGTTTTACAACGTCGTGACTGGG
AAAACCCTGGCGTTACCCAACTTAATCGCCTTGCAGCACATCCCCCTTTCGCCAGCTGGCGTAATAGCGA
AGAGGCCCGCACCGATCGCCCTTCCCAACAGTTGCGCAGCCTGAATGGCGAATGGG
[124 nt withheld, positions 4397-4520]
C
[91 nt withheld, positions 4522-4612]
A
[49 nt withheld, positions 4614-4662]
CCTTTGACGTTGGAGTCCACGTTCTTT
[37 nt withheld, positions 4690-4726]
ACCCTATCTCGGTCTATTCTTTTGATTTATAAGGGATTTTGCCGATTTCGGCCTATTGGTTAAAAAATGA
GCTGATTTAACAAAAATTTAACGCGAATTTTAACAAAATATTAACGCTTACAATTTAGGTGGCACTTTTC
GGGGAAATGTGCGCGGAACCCCTATTTGTTTATTTTTCTAAATACATTCAAATATGTATCCGCTCATGAG
ACAATAACCCTGATAAATGCTTCAATAATATTGAAAAAGGAAGAGTATGAGTATTCAACATTTCCGTGTC
GCCCTTATTCCCTTTTTTGCGGCATTTTGCCTTCCTGTTTTTGCTCACCCAGAAACGCTGGTGAAAGTAA
AAGATGCTGAAGATCAGTTGGGTGCACGAGTGGGTTACATCGAACTGGATCTCAACAGCGGTAAGATCCT
TGAGAGTTTTCGCCCCGAAGAACGTTTTCCAATGATGAGCACTTTTAAAGTTCTGCTATGTGGCGCGGTA
TTATCCCGTATTGACGCCGGGCAAGAGCAACTCGGTCGCCGCATACACTATTCTCAGAATGACTTGGTTG
AGTACTCACCAGTCACAGAAAAGCATCTTACGGATGGCATGACAGTAAGAGAATTATGCAGTGCTGCCAT
AACCATGAGTGATAACACTGCGGCCAACTTACTTCTGACAACGATCGGAGGACCGAAGGAGCTAACCGCT
TTTTTGCACAACATGGGGGATCATGTAACTCGCCTTGATCGTTGGGAACCGGAGCTGAATGAAGCCATAC
CAAACGACGAGCGTGACACCACGATGCCTGTAGCAATGGCAACAACGTTGCGCAAACTATTAACTGGCGA
ACTACTTACTCTAGCTTCCCGGCAACAATTAATAGACTGGATGGAGGCGGATAAAGTTGCAGGACCACTT
CTGCGCTCGGCCCTTCCGGCTGGCTGGTTTATTGCTGATAAATCTGGAGCCGGTGAGCGTGGGTCTCGCG
GTATCATTGCAGCACTGGGGCCAGATGGTAAGCCCTCCCGTATCGTAGTTATCTACACGACGGGGAGTCA
GGCAACTATGGATGAACGAAATAGACAGATCGCTGAGATAGGTGCCTCACTGATTAAGCATTGGTAACTG
TCAGACCAAGTTTACTCATATATACTTTAGATTGATTTAAAACTTCATTTTTAATTTAAAAGGATCTAGG
TGAAGATCCTTTTTGATAATCTCATGACCAAAATCCCTTAACGTGAGTTTTCGTTCCACTGAGCGTCAGA
CCCCGTAGAAAAGATCAAAGGATCTTCTTGAGATCCTTTTTTTCTGCGCGTAATCTGCTGCTTGCAAACA
AAAAAACCACCGCTACCAGCGGTGGTTTGTTTGCCGGATCAAGAGCTACCAACTCTTTTTCCGAAGGTAA
CTGGCTTCAGCAGAGCGCAGATACCAAATACTGTTCTTCTAGTGTAGCCGTAGTTAGGCCACCACTTCAA
GAACTCTGTAGCACCGCCTACATACCTCGCTCTGCTAATCCTGTTACCAGTGGCTGCTGCCAGTGGCGAT
AAGTCGTGTCTTACCGGGTTGGACTCAAGACGATAGTTACCGGATAAGGCGCAGCGGTCGGGCTGAACGG
GGGGTTCGTGCACACAGCCCAGCTTGGAGCGAACGACCTACACCGAACTGAGATACCTACAGCGTGAGCT
ATGAGAAAGCGCCACGCTTCCCGAAGGGAGAAAGGCGGACAGGTATCCGGTAAGCGGCAGGGTCGGAACA
GGAGAGCGCACGAGGGAGCTTCCAGGGGGAAACGCCTGGTATCTTTATAGTCCTGTCGGGTTTCGCCACC
TCTGACTTGAGCGTCGATTTTTGTGATGCTCGTCAGGGGGGCGGAGCCTATGGAAAAACGCCAGCAACGC
GGCCTTTTTACGGTTCCTGGCCTTTTGCTGGCCTTTTGCTCACATGTTCTTTCCTGCGTTATCCCCTGAT
TCTGTGGATAACCGTATTACCGCCTTTGAGTGAGCTGATACCGCTCGCCGCAGCCGAACGACCGAGCGCA
GCGAGTCAGTGAGCGAGGAAGCGGAAGAGCGCCCAATACGCAAACCGCCTCTCCCCGCGCGTTGGCCGAT
TCATTAATGCAGCTGGCACGACAGGTTTCCCGACTGGAAAGCGGGCAGTGAGCGCAACGCAATTAATGTG
AGTTAGCTCACTCATTAGGCACCCCAGGCTTTACACTTTATGCTTCCGGCTCGTATGTTGTGTGGAATTG
TGAGCGGATAACAATTTCACACAGGAAACAGCTATGACCATGATTACGCCAAGCGCGCAATTAACCCTCA
CTAAAGGGAACAAAAGCTGGAGCTGCAAGCTTAATGTAGTCTTATGCAATACTCTTGTAGTCTTGCAACA
TGGTAACGATGAGTTAGCAACATGCCTTACAAGGAGAGAAAAAGCACCGTGCATGGCGATTGGTGGAAGT
AAGGTGGTACGATCGTGCCTTATTAGGAAGGCAACAGACGGGTCTGACATGGATTGGACGAACCACTGAA
TTGCCGCATTGCAGAGATATTGTATTTAAGTGCCTAGCTCGATACATAAACGGGTCTCTCTGGTTAGACC
AGATCTGAGCCTGGGAGCTCTCTGGCTAACTAGGGAACCCACTGCTTAAGCCTCAATAAAGCTTGCCTTG
AGTGCTTCAAGTAGTGTGTGCCCGTCTGTTGTGTGACTCTGGTAACTAGAGATCCCTCAGACCCTTTTAG
TCAGTGTGGAAAATCTCTAGCAGTGGCGCCCGAACAGGGACTTGAAAGCGAAAGGGAAACCAGAGGAGCT
CTCTCGACGCAGGACTCGGCTTGCTGAAGCGCGCACGGCAAGAGGCGAGGGGCGGCGACTGGTGAGTACG
CCAAAAATTTTGACTAGCGGAGGCTAGAAGGAGAGAGATGGGTGCGAGAGCGTCAGTATTAAGCGGGGGA
GAATTAGATCGCGATGGGAAAAAATTCGGTTAAGGCCAGGGGGAAAGAAAAAATATAAATTAAAACATAT
AGTATGGGCAAGCAGGGAGCTAGAACGATTCGCAGTTAATCCTGGCCTGTTAGAAACATCAGAAGGCTGT
AGACAAATACTGGGACAGCTACAACCATCCCTTCAGACAGGATCAGAAGAACTTAGATCATTATATAATA
CAGTAGCAACCCTCTATTGTGTGCATCAAAGGATAGAGATAAAAGACACCAAGGAAGCTTTAGACAAGAT
AGAGGAAGAGCAAAACAAAAGTAAGACCACCGCACAGCAAGCGGCCGCTGATCTTCAGACCTGGAGGAGG
AGATATGAGGGACAATTGGAGAAGTGAATTATATAAATATAAAGTAGTAAAAATTGAACCATTAGGAGTA
GCACCCACCAAGGCAAAGAGAAGAGTGGTGCAGAGAGAAAAAAGAGCAGTGGGAATAGGAGCTTTGTTCC
TTGGGTTCTTGGGAGCAGCAGGAAGCACTATGGGCGCAGCGTCAATGACGCTGACGGTACAGGCCAGACA
ATTATTGTCTGGTATAGTGCAGCAGCAGAACAATTTGCTGAGGGCTATTGAGGCGCAACAGCATCTGTTG
CAACTCACAGTCTGGGGCATCAAGCAGCTCCAGGCAAGAATCCTGGCTGTGGAAAGATACCTAAAGGATC
AACAGCTCCTGGGGATTTGGGGTTGCTCTGGAAAACTCATTTGCACCACTGCTGTGCCTTGGAATGCTAG
TTGGAGTAATAAATCTCTGGAACAGATTTGGAATCACACGACCTGGATGGAGTGGGACAGAGAAATTAAC
AATTACACAAGCTTAATACACTCCTTAATTGAAGAATCGCAAAACCAGCAAGAAAAGAATGAACAAGAAT
TATTGGAATTAGATAAATGGGCAAGTTTGTGGAATTGGTTTAACATAACAAATTGGCTGTGGTATATAAA
ATTATTCATAATGATAGTAGGAGGCTTGGTAGGTTTAAGAATAGTTTTTGCTGTACTTTCTATAGTGAAT
AGAGTTAGGCAGGGATATTCACCATTATCGTTTCAGACCCACCTCCCAACCCCGAGGGGACCCGACAGGC
CCGAAGGAATAGAAGAAGAAGGTGGAGAGAGAGACAGAGACAGATCCATTCGATTAGTGAACGGATC
Features (pLannotate 1.2.2; 29 found; start..end, strand, type, name):
     50..290     +  promoter       U6 promoter: RNA polymerase III promoter for human U6 snRNA
    317..392     +  misc_RNA       gRNA scaffold: guide RNA scaffold for the Streptococcus pyogenes CRISPR/Cas9 system
    440..557     +  misc_feature   cPPT/CTS: central polypurine tract and central termination sequence of HIV-1
    624..690     +  CDS            small t antigen (fragment): SV40 (simian virus 40) small t antigen
    697..1875    +  promoter       EF-1α promoter: strong constitutive promoter for human elongation factor EF-1α
   1892..1917    +  misc_feature   MCS (fragment): multiple cloning site
   1930..2895    +  CDS            NGFR (fragment): TNR16_HUMAN - Also known as TNFRSF16. Experimental evidence at protein level: Swiss-Prot protein existence level 1. Low affinity receptor which can bind to NGF, BDNF, NTF3, and NTF4. Forms a heterodimeric receptor with SORCS2 that binds the precursor forms of NGF, BDNF and NTF3 with high affinity, and has much lower affinity for mature NGF and BDNF (PubMed:24908487). Plays an important role in differentiation and survival of specific neuronal populations during development (By similarity). Can mediate cell survival as well as cell death of neural cells. Plays a role in the inactivation of RHOA
   2926..3514    +  misc_feature   WPRE: woodchuck hepatitis virus posttranscriptional regulatory element
   3519..3656    +  CDS            nef (fragment): NEF_HV1LA - Experimental evidence at protein level: Swiss-Prot protein existence level 1. Extracellular Nef protein targets CD4(+) T-lymphocytes for apoptosis by interacting with CXCR4 surface receptors. From Human immunodeficiency virus type 1 group M subtype B (isolate Lai) (HIV-1).
   3642..3822    +  LTR            5' LTR (truncated): truncated 5' long terminal repeat (LTR) from HIV-1
   3894..4015    +  polyA_signal   SV40 poly(A) signal: SV40 polyadenylation signal
   4055..4190    +  rep_origin     SV40 ori: SV40 origin of replication
   4211..4229    -  promoter       T7 promoter: promoter for bacteriophage T7 RNA polymerase
   4237..4392    +  CDS            lacZα (fragment): LacZα fragment of β-galactosidase; lacZ fragment
   4397..4825    +  rep_origin     f1 ori (sequence partly withheld): f1 bacteriophage origin of replication; arrow indicates direction of (+) strand synthesis
   4878..4982    +  promoter       AmpR promoter: bla
   4983..5843    +  CDS            AmpR: β-lactamase; bla; confers resistance to ampicillin, carbenicillin, and related antibiotics
   6014..6602    +  rep_origin     ori: high-copy-number ColE1/pMB1/pBR322/pUC origin of replication
   6785..6877    +  CDS            lacI (fragment): lac repressor; lacI; The lac repressor binds to the lac operator to inhibit transcription in E. coli. This inhibition can be relieved by adding lactose or isopropyl-β-D-thiogalactopyranoside (IPTG).
   6890..6911    +  protein_bind   CAP binding site: CAP binding activates transcription in the presence of cAMP. E. coli catabolite activator protein
   6926..6956    +  promoter       lac promoter: promoter for the E. coli lac operon
   6964..6980    +  protein_bind   lac operator: The lac repressor binds to the lac operator to inhibit transcription in E. coli. This inhibition can be relieved by adding lactose or isopropyl-β-D-thiogalactopyranoside (IPTG). lac repressor encoded by lacI
   7025..7043    +  promoter       T3 promoter: promoter for bacteriophage T3 RNA polymerase
   7071..7297    +  promoter       RSV promoter: Rous sarcoma virus enhancer/promoter
   7298..7478    +  LTR            5' LTR (truncated): truncated 5' long terminal repeat (LTR) from HIV-1
   7525..7650    +  misc_feature   HIV-1 Ψ: packaging signal of human immunodeficiency virus type 1
   7634..7997    +  CDS            HIV-1 gag (fragment): gag protein from human immunodeficiency virus 1; gag
   8143..8376    +  misc_feature   RRE: The Rev response element (RRE) of HIV-1 allows for Rev-dependent mRNA export from the nucleus to the cytoplasm.
   8753..8853    +  CDS            Rev (fragment): human immunodeficiency virus 1 (HIV-1) Rev protein; rev; enhances nuclear export of unspliced and incompletely spliced viral mRNAs
