[The description below was written by a language model from this plasmid's Addgene catalogue record and pLannotate feature annotations shown in this document.]
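Description:
pLKO_HSV.S.FLAG_NGFR is a lentiviral CRISPR vector built on the pLKO backbone that pairs a guide RNA cloning cassette with a protein barcode ("Pro-Code") reporter. It is propagated in E. coli as a high-copy plasmid through a ColE1/pUC-type origin with ampicillin selection (AmpR); an f1 ori and an SV40 origin are also annotated in the backbone. The viral portion has a third-generation layout. An RSV promoter drives a truncated HIV-1 5' LTR, followed by the Ψ packaging signal with a gag fragment, the RRE for Rev-dependent export of the genomic RNA, and a cPPT/CTS element. The downstream LTR is annotated as a truncated LTR and is followed by an SV40 polyadenylation signal.

Two expression units lie between the LTRs. A human U6 RNA polymerase III promoter sits upstream of the S. pyogenes Cas9 guide RNA scaffold, giving a site for inserting an sgRNA spacer; no Cas9 gene is annotated, so the nuclease must be supplied separately. Downstream, the EF-1α promoter drives human NGFR truncated to remove its signaling domain (dNGFR), and a WPRE follows to enhance transcript expression. According to the catalogue entry, the receptor carries an N-terminal combination of HSV, S and FLAG epitopes. These tags are not annotated individually in the feature table, which shows only the NGFR fragment.

The truncated receptor serves as an inert scaffold for this specific epitope combination, which acts as the barcode identifying the vector and therefore the sgRNA in each transduced cell. Pooling vectors that carry different epitope combinations allows phenotypic CRISPR screens to be read out at single-cell resolution by cytometry, as well as general vector and cell tracking.
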