Addgene plasmid #158277: pLKO_HSV.S.FLAG_NGFR
Purpose: Protein Barcode (Pro-Code) for vector/cell tracking. Contains U6 trRNA cassette for sgRNA cloning. Enables phenotypic CRISPR screens at a single cell resolution (using cytometry).
Depositing lab: Brian Brown. Depositing organization: Icahn School of Medicine at Mount Sinai. Publication: Protein Barcodes Enable High-Dimensional Single-Cell CRISPR Screens. Wroblewska A, Dhainaut M, Ben-Zvi B, Rose SA, Park ES, Amir ED, Bektesevic A, Baccarini A, Merad M, Rahman AH, Brown BD. Cell. 2018 Nov 1;175(4):1141-1155.e16. doi: 10.1016/j.cell.2018.09.022. Epub 2018 Oct 18. PubMed 30343902.
Backbone
  Vector backbone: pLKO
  Backbone size w/o insert (bp): 9000
  Vector type: Lentiviral, CRISPR
Growth in bacteria
  Bacterial resistance: Ampicillin, 100 μg/mL
  Growth temperature: 37°C
  Growth strain: NEB Stable
  Copy number: High Copy
Gene/Insert
  Gene/Insert name: Pro-Code Tagged human dNGFR
  Species: H. sapiens (human)
  Insert size (bp): 1000
  Mutation: Truncation of the signaling domain
  Entrez Gene: NGFR (a.k.a. CD271, Gp80-LNGFR, TNFRSF16, p75(NTR), p75NTR)
  Promoter: EF1a
  Tag / fusion protein: HSV.S.FLAG (N terminal on insert)
  Cloning method: Restriction Enzyme; 5′ cloning site Unknown (unknown if destroyed)
  Sequencing primers: 5′ cctttttgagtttggatcttggttcat
Terms and licenses: Academic/Nonprofit Terms; Industry Terms: Not Available to Industry
How to cite: pLKO_HSV.S.FLAG_NGFR was a gift from Brian Brown (Addgene plasmid # 158277 ; http://n2t.net/addgene:158277 ; RRID:Addgene_158277)
