>Addgene plasmid #158277 | pLKO_HSV.S.FLAG_NGFR | depositor partial sequence | sequence record 305423 | Tagged NGFR
ATGGGGGCAGGTGCCACCGGCCGCGCCATGGACGGGCCGCGCCTGCTGCTGTTGCTGCTTCTGGGGGTGT
CCCTTGGAGGTGCCAAGGAGGCATGCCAGCCCGAGCTGGCCCCCGAGGACCCCGAGGACGGAGGAGGCGG
GGGAGGGAAGGAGACCGCCGCCGCCAAGTTCGAGAGGCAGCACATGGACAGCGGAGGAGGCGGGGGAGGG
GACTACAAAGACGATGACGACAAGCCCACAGGCCTGTACACACACAGCGGTGAGTGCTGCAAAGCCTGCA
ACCTGGGCGAGGGTGTGGCCCAGCCTTGTGGAGCCAACCAGACCGTGTGTGAGCCCTGCCTGGACAGCGT
GACGTTCTCCGACGTGGTGAGCGCGACCGAGCCGTGCAAGCCGTGCACCGAGTGCGTGGGGCTCCAGAGC
ATGTCGGCGCCGTGCGTGGAGGCCGACGACGCCGTGTGCCGCTGCGCCTACGGCTACTACCAGGATGAGA
CGACTGGGCGCTGCGAGGCGTGCCGCGTGTGCGAGGCGGGCTCGGGCCTCGTGTTCTCCTGCCAGGACAA
GCAGAACACCGTGTGCGAGGAGTGCCCCGACGGCACGTATTCCGACGAGGCCAACCACGTGGACCCGTGC
CTGCCCTGCACCGTGTGCGAGGACACCGAGCGCCAGCTCCGCGAGTGCACACGCTGGGCCGACGCCGAGT
GCGAGGAGATCCCTGGCCGTTGGATTACACGGTCCACACCCCCAGAGGGCTCGGACAGCACAGCCCCCAG
CACCCAGGAGCCTGAGGCACCTCCAGAACAAGACCTCATAGCCAGCACGGTGGCAGGTGTGGTGACCACA
GTGATGGGCAGCTCCCAGCCCGTGGTGACCCGAGGCACCACCGACAACCTCATCCCTGTCTATTGCTCCA
TCCTGGCTGCTGTGGTTGTGGGCCTTGTGGCCTACATAGCCTTCAAGAGGTGGAACAGGGGTATCCTCTA
G
